>Addgene plasmid #56224 | mIFP-H2B-C-10 | depositor partial sequence | sequence record 87123 | insert sequence
ATCCGCTAGCGCTACCGGTCGCCACCATGTCGGTACCGCTGACTACCTCAGCATTCGGCCACGCGTTTCT
GGCTAACTGTGAACGCGAGCAGATCCACCTGGCGGGCTCCATTCAGCCGCACGGTATCCTGCTGGCTGTG
AAAGAGCCGGACAACGTGGTGATCCAGGCTTCTATTAACGCTGCGGAGTTCCTGAACACCAACTCTGTTG
TTGGCCGTCCGCTGCGTGACCTGGGCGGCGATCTGCCTTTGCAGATCCTGCCGCACCTGAACGGCCCGCT
GCACCTGGCTCCGATGACCCTGCGTTGTACCGTGGGTTCTCCGCCGCGTCGTGTGGACTGTACCATTCAT
CGTCCGTCTAACGGCGGCCTGATCGTAGAACTGGAACCAGCAACCAAGACCACTAACATTGCGCCGGCTC
TGGACGGTGCGTTTCATCGTATCACTTCTTCATCCTCCCTGATGGGCCTGTGTGACGAAACCGCGACTAT
TATCCGTGAGATTACTGGCTACGACCGTGTGATGGTAGTACGTTTCGATGAAGAGGGTAATGGCGAAATT
CTGTCCGAACGTCGTCGTGCGGACCTGGAAGCGTTCCTGGGTAACCGCTACCCGGCGTCTACTATTCCGC
AGATCGCTCGTCGCCTGTACGAACATAACCGTGTTCGCCTGCTGGTAGATGTGAACTATACTCCGGTTCC
GCTACAGCCGCGCATCAGCCCGCTGAACGGTCGTGATCTGGATATGTCCCTGTCTTGCCTGCGCTCTATG
TCCCCGATCCACCAGAAATACATGCAGGACATGGGCGTTGGCGCGACCCTGGTTTGCTCTCTGATGGTGT
CTGGTCGTCTGTGGGGTCTGATCGCTTGCCACCACTACGAACCGCGCTTCGTTCCGTTCCACATTCGCGC
TGCTGGCGAAGCGCTGGCGGAAACTTGTGCGATCCGCATCGCGACGCTGGAGAGCTTTGCACAGTCTCAG
TCCAAATCCGGACTCAGATCTGGAGGCTCCGGAGGCCCAGAGCCAGCGAAGTCTGCTCCCGCCCCGAAAA
AGGGCTCCAAGAAGGCGGTGACTAAGGCGCAGAAGAAAGGCGGCAAGAAGCGCAAGCGCAGCCGCAAGGA
GAGCTATTCCATCTATGTGTACAAGGTTCTGAAGCAGGTCCACCCTGACACCGGCATTTCGTCCAAGGCC
ATGGGCATCATGAATTCGTTTGTGAACGACATTTTCGAGCGCATCGCAGGTGAGGCTTCCCGCCTGGCGC
ATTACAACAAGCGCTCGACCATCACCTCCAGGGAGATCCAGACGGCCGTGCGCCTGCTGCTGCCTGGGGA
GTTGGCCAAGCACGCCGTGTCCGAGGGTACTAAGGCCATCACCAAGTACACCAGCGCTAAGTAAGGATCC
ACCGGATCTAGATAACTGATCATAATCAGCC
