>Addgene plasmid #56224 | mIFP-H2B-C-10 | addgene partial sequence | sequence record 125577 | mIFP-F 5'-TGTCTTGCCTGCGCTCTATG-3'
TGGGCGTTGGCGCGACCCTGGTTTGCTCTCTGATGGTGTCTGGTCGTCTGTGGGGTCTGATCGCTTGCCA
CCACTACGAACCGCGCTTCGTTCCGTTCCACATTCGCGCTGCTGGCGAAGCGCTGGCGGAAACTTGTGCG
ATCCGCATCGCGACGCTGGAGAGCTTTGCACAGTCTCAGTCCAAATCCGGACTC
