>Addgene plasmid #56224 | mIFP-H2B-C-10 | addgene partial sequence | sequence record 127494 | SV40pA-R 5'-GAAATTTGTGATGCTATTGC-3'
GTTAACAACAACAATTGCATTCATTTTATGTTTCAGGTTCAGGGGGAGGTGTGGGAGGTTTTTTAAAGCA
AGTAAAACCTCTACAAATGTGGTATGGCTGATTATGATCAGTTATCTAGATCCGGTGGATCCTTACTTAG
CGCTGGTGTACTTGGTGATGGCCTTAGTACCCTCGGACACGGCGTGCTTGGCCAACTCCCCAGGCAGCAG
CAGGCGCACGGCCGTCTGGATCTCCCTGGAGGTGATGGTCGAGCGCTTGTTGTAATGCGCCAGGCGGGAA
GCCTCACCTGCGATGCGCTCGAAAATGTCGTTCACAAACGAATTCATGATGCCCATGGCCTTGGACGAAA
TGCCGGTGTCAGGGTGGACCTGCTTCAGAACCTTGTACACATAGATGGAATAGCTCTCCTTGCGGCTGCG
CTTGCGCTTCTTGCCGCCTTTCTTCTGCGCCTTAGTCACCGCCTTCTTGGAGCCCTTTTTCGGGGCGGGA
GCAGACTTCGCTGGCTCTGGGCCTCCGGAGCCTCCAGATCTGAGTCCGGATTTGGACTGAGACTGTGCAA
AGCTCTCCAGCGTCGCGATGCGGATCGCACAAGTTTCCGCCAGCGCTTCGCCAGCAGCGCGAATGTGGAA
CGGAACGAAGCGCGGTTCGTAGTGGTGGCAAGCGATCAGACCCCACAGACGACCAGACACCATCAGAGAG
CAAACCAGGGTCGCGCCAACGCCCATGTCCTGCATGTATTTCTGGTGGATCGGGGACATAGAGCGCAGGC
AAGACAGGGACATATCCAGATCACGACCGTTCAGCGGGCTGATGCGCGGCTGTAGCGGAACCGGAGTATA
GTTCACATCTACCAGCAGGCGAACACGGTTATGTTCGTACAGGCGACGAGCGATCTGCGGAATAGTAGAC
GCC
