[The description below was written by a language model from this plasmid's Addgene catalogue record.]
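Description:
mIFP-H2B-C-10 is a mammalian expression plasmid built on the mIFP-C1 backbone (about 4.75 kb without insert), a C1-style fusion vector in which the fluorescent protein sits upstream of the cloning site so that it is joined to the N terminus of the inserted protein. It is maintained in E. coli as a high-copy plasmid under kanamycin selection, and it carries a neomycin resistance marker that allows G418 selection of transfected mammalian cells. No feature table accompanies the record, so the origin of replication and the exact arrangement of the resistance cassette are not stated. The use of an SV40 polyA reverse sequencing primer suggests that an SV40 polyadenylation signal lies downstream of the fusion.

The payload is human histone H2B (the H2BC11/HIST1H2BJ gene) expressed from the CMV promoter as a fusion with mIFP at its N terminus. The H2B coding sequence carries two recorded substitutions, D26G and V119I. mIFP is a naturally monomeric infrared fluorescent protein, listed here with excitation at 683 nm and emission at 704 nm. The "10" in the name may refer to the length of the linker between the two proteins, but the record does not confirm this.

Because H2B is a core nucleosome component, the fusion is incorporated into chromatin and labels the nucleus, as the catalogue's localization entry (nucleus/histones) indicates. The construct therefore serves as a far-red/infrared nuclear and chromatin marker for fluorescence imaging of mammalian cells. Its spectral position leaves the visible channels free for other fluorescent proteins.
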