Addgene plasmid #56224: mIFP-H2B-C-10
Purpose: Localization: Nucleus/Histones, Excitation: 683, Emission: 704
Depositing lab: Michael Davidson. Depositing organization: Florida State University, Tallahassee. Publication: A naturally monomeric infrared fluorescent protein for protein labeling in vivo. Yu D, Baird MA, Allen JR, Howe ES, Klassen MP, Reade A, Makhijani K, Song Y, Liu S, Murthy Z, Zhang SQ, Weiner OD, Kornberg TB, Jan YN, Davidson MW, Shu X. Nat Methods. 2015 Aug;12(8):763-765. doi: 10.1038/nmeth.3447. Epub 2015 Jun 22. PubMed 26098020.
Backbone
  Vector backbone: mIFP-C1
  Backbone size w/o insert (bp): 4750
  Vector type: Mammalian Expression
  Selectable markers: Neomycin (select with G418)
Growth in bacteria
  Bacterial resistance: Kanamycin, 50 μg/mL
  Growth temperature: 37°C
  Growth strain: DH5alpha
  Copy number: High Copy
Gene/Insert
  Gene/Insert name: H2B (alt names: Human Histone H2B; NM_021058.3)
  Species: H. sapiens (human)
  Mutation: D26G and V119I in H2B
  Entrez Gene: H2BC11 (a.k.a. H2B/r, H2BFR, H2BJ, HIST1H2BJ)
  Promoter: CMV
  Tag / fusion protein: mIFP (N terminal on backbone)
  Cloning method: Unknown
  Sequencing primers: 5′ CMV-F; 3′ SV40pA-R
Terms and licenses: Academic/Nonprofit Terms; Industry Terms
Depositor comments: . Excitation = 683; Emission = 704
How to cite: mIFP-H2B-C-10 was a gift from Michael Davidson (Addgene plasmid # 56224 ; http://n2t.net/addgene:56224 ; RRID:Addgene_56224)
